>Addgene plasmid #55361 | mCerulean-Cx26-7 | depositor partial sequence | sequence record 85765 | insert sequence
GACGTCAGATCCGCTAGCGCTACCGGACTCAGATCTCGAGCTCAAGCTTCGAATTCGCGGCCGCACGCTC
CTCGGGACACAGTGCCAACCATCCAGAGGACAAGATGGATTGGGGCACACTACAGAGCATCCTCGGGGGT
GTCAACAAGCACTCCACCAGCATTGGGAAAATCTGGCTCACTGTCCTCTTCATCTTCCGCATCATGATCC
TCGTGGTGGCCGCGAAGGAGGTGTGGGGAGATGAGCAAGCCGATTTTGTTTGCAACACTCTCCAGCCTGG
CTGTAAGAATGTGTGCTACGACCACTACTTCCCCATCTCTCACATCCGGCTCTGGGCTCTGCAGCTGATC
ATGGTGTCCACGCCGGCCCTCCTGGTAGCTATGCACGTGGCCTACCGGAGACACGAAAAGAAACGGAAGT
TCATGAAGGGAGAGATAAAGAACGAGTTTAAGGACATCGAAGAGATCAAAACCCAGAAGGTCCGTATCGA
AGGGTCCCTGTGGTGGACCTACACCACCAGCATCTTCTTCCGGGTCATCTTCGAAGCTGTCTTCATGTAT
GTCTTTTACATCATGTACAATGGCTTCTTCATGCAGCGTCTGGTGAAGTGTAACGCCTGGCCTTGTCCCA
ATACAGTGGACTGCTTCATTTCCAGGCCCACAGAAAAGACTGTCTTCACGGTGTTCATGATCTCTGTGTC
TGGAATTTGCATCCTGCTAAACATCACAGAGCTGTGCTATCTGTTCATTAGGTATTGCTCAGGGAAGTCC
AAAAGACCAGTCGCGGATCCACCGGTCGCCACCATGGTGAGCAAGGGCGAGGAGCTGTTCACCGGGGTGG
TGCCCATCCTGGTCGAGCTGGACGGCGACGTAAACGGCCACAAGTTCAGCGTGTCCGGCGAGGGCGAGGG
CGATGCCACCTACGGCAAGCTGACCCTGAAGTTCATCTGCACCACCGGCAAGCTGCCCGTGCCCTGGCCC
ACCCTCGTGACCACCCTGACCTGGGGCGTGCAGTGCTTCGCCCGCTACCCCGACCACATGAAGCAGCACG
ACTTCTTCAAGTCCGCCATGCCCGAAGGCTACGTCCAGGAGCGCACCATCTTCTTCAAGGACGACGGCAA
CTACAAGACCCGCGCCGAGGTGAAGTTCGAGGGCGACACCCTGGTGAACCGCATCGAGCTGAAGGGCATC
GACTTCAAGGAGGACGGCAACATCCTGGGGCACAAGCTGGAGTACAACGCCATCAGCGACAACGTCTATA
TCACCGCCGACAAGCAGAAGAACGGCATCAAGGCCAACTTCAAGATCCGCCACAACATCGAGGACGGCAG
CGTGCAGCTCGCCGACCACTACCAGCAGAACACCCCCATCGGCGACGGCCCCGTGCTGCTGCCCGACAAC
CACTACCTGAGCACCCAGTCCAAGCTGAGCAAAGACCCCAACGAGAAGCGCGATCACATGGTCCTGCTGG
AGTTCGTGACCGCCGCCGGGATCACTCTCGGCATGGACGAGCTGTACAAGTAAAGCGGCCGCGACTCTAG
ATCATAATCAGCCATACCACAT
