[The description below was written by a language model from this plasmid's Addgene catalogue record.]
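Description:
mCerulean-Cx26-7 is a mammalian expression plasmid that produces rat connexin 26 (the beta-2 gap junction protein, Cx26) fused to the cyan fluorescent protein mCerulean. It is built on an mCerulean backbone of about 4.75 kb without the insert. The plasmid is maintained at high copy number in E. coli under kanamycin selection, and it carries a neomycin resistance marker so that transfected mammalian cells can be selected with G418. The record does not list the origin of replication or give a feature table, so finer details of the backbone are not documented here.

Expression of the fusion is driven by the CMV promoter, a strong constitutive promoter in most mammalian cell lines. The use of an SV40 polyA reverse sequencing primer suggests that an SV40 polyadenylation signal lies downstream of the cassette. The fluorescent protein is recorded as a C-terminal tag supplied by the backbone, which places mCerulean after the connexin coding sequence. The "7" in the name may refer to the length of a linker between the two parts, but the record does not explain it, and the cloning method is listed as unknown.

The stated purpose is to serve as a localization marker for gap junctions. Connexins assemble into hemichannels that dock between adjacent cells, so the tagged Cx26 should label junctional plaques at cell–cell contacts in fluorescence microscopy. The fusion is imaged in the cyan channel, with excitation at 433 nm and emission at 475 nm, so it may be usable alongside spectrally distinct fluorescent markers in multicolour experiments.
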