Addgene plasmid #55361: mCerulean-Cx26-7
Purpose: Localization: Gap Junctions, Excitation: 433, Emission: 475
Depositing lab: Michael Davidson. Depositing organization: Florida State University, Tallahassee.
Backbone
  Vector backbone: mCerulean
  Backbone size w/o insert (bp): 4750
  Vector type: Mammalian Expression
  Selectable markers: Neomycin (select with G418)
Growth in bacteria
  Bacterial resistance: Kanamycin, 50 μg/mL
  Growth temperature: 37°C
  Growth strain: DH5alpha
  Copy number: High Copy
Gene/Insert
  Gene/Insert name: Cx26 (alt names: Rat Beta-2 Connexin 26; NM_001004099.1)
  Species: R. norvegicus (rat)
  Promoter: CMV
  Tag / fusion protein: mCerulean (C terminal on backbone)
  Cloning method: Unknown
  Sequencing primers: 5′ CMV-F; 3′ SV40pA-R
Terms and licenses: Academic/Nonprofit Terms; Industry Terms: Not Available to Industry
Depositor comments: R. norvegicus (rat) Beta-2 Connexin 26. Excitation = 433; Emission = 475
How to cite: mCerulean-Cx26-7 was a gift from Michael Davidson (Addgene plasmid # 55361 ; http://n2t.net/addgene:55361 ; RRID:Addgene_55361)
